>Addgene plasmid #29002 | pEMS1050 | addgene partial sequence | sequence record 41360 | CRE-R 5'-gcaaacggacagaagcattt-3'
CATGTCCATCAGGTTCTTGCGAACCTCATCACTCGTTGCATCGACCGGTAATGCAGGCAAATTTTGGTGT
ACGGTCAGTAAATTGGACATGAAGTTCCTATACTTTCTAGAGAATAGGAACTTCAGATCTGAGTCCGGTA
GCGCCACGTGACGCGTCTGCTGCAGCCTCCTCCAGACGCGCCGCCGCCTCCGGTTGCTGCACCCAGCTCG
GAGCCCGCAGTTTTCACCGGGGATGGAGGAGAGGGGGAGCGGGGAGCCGGGGGCTCAGCCAATCAGAGGC
GGAGATTGGGGGAGAAAGGACGGCAGGGTGGGGTGGGGGGTGGGGAAGGAAGAGAAGGCGGTCCCGCATT
GGTGTGAGAGTGGCAGGTTGCGGCGGAAGGGGGCCCTCACCCTGTGGCTGGCAGGCCTGGCCAGGGACGG
GAGGGTTCGGGACCCCGGGGATCAGGGTGCGGCAGCCCAAAGAACATTATCCTCCTCCCTGAGCCCCGCA
ATGGTTGTTCCCCTTTTAAGGCTTTAACCCTTTCTTCTGACCTATTCTTCAGGAGTCTGTGGGAAAACCA
AAGTGTAAGAGGTGCAGGATGCAGGCCGGGAGCGCCCACGCCTCCACATTTCCTTTTCAGCTGGAGCCCA
CCTCCTCCGGAGCCTCCAGTGAGAAGTTTTGGAATATTCCAGTCTTTCTGAAAGGAAGCTGGTTGGGTGT
TTTTCAGTGTTGGAGCAGCCCTTCGGAAGCGAGGCAGGTGCTGGACCCACCCTGTCCGTCCCTGGTCCCC
AGCCCCATTTCGCCCCCTCATCTATTCCAGAGCACCCAGCCCTTCAGGGG
