>Addgene plasmid #29002 | pEMS1050 | addgene partial sequence | sequence record 43753 | oEMS2282 5'-CAGCCTGTGGGTCTACATTCCA-3'
CTCGCAGAGGCGGGGAGGAGGACGGATGAAACTGCGGGGAGAGGATGGAGGATGGCGAGCTAGAGGGAAT
CTGCCGGGTGACCTCGCGGCGGGCTGGGTGCGGGGCACCGGAGGAGAAGGAAGCCGCAGTGCCGCAGGCG
GGGACTGGGTGGAAGGCGGGCGGACGGGGGAGGGGAGAGCTGGAAAAGGATGAGAGAGGGGGAAGGGGGA
CTCATTTGGGAAAGGAGAGGATTGGAATACGCTCGCCAAGGGTTGGTTCAGCCAAGGCTGCAAAAAACAA
AAAAAGACCAGGCAGACAGCCTATCCAGGGTGGCTATTGAAACTGGGCTGGAAAACTGCAGTCCCAGGAA
CTCCAGAGAGCTGGACATTGGGAAGCATCCTTGGCTCACATACAATCGGAGATCACTATGTCTTTCTCTC
CTCCAGGAACACGATTAGCTTGTGTCCTATCCAGATAGGAATAGATGCTCCCTATCTGGGAGCATCCTTA
GCTTGAGCAAGAGGAATGGCTCACCCTTGAGAGCTGGGGTCCATAGCCCAGGTCAGTTCTCCAGCTCTCC
CACTTACCAGCCAAGACAGGAGGTGAGGATTGAGATGGGATGAACCCAGCAGGCGGCCATGGGTTAAAGG
TCGCCATGAATGTAATGTGCCCAGCACAGTGCCTGCTAAAAGGCAACACTCCCTTCCTGGTCTGAAGACC
AAACAAGCAGACTGTACTCAGGAAAGCCAGAAGAACCTTCCAGCTGTCTGGACCA
