[The description below was written by a language model from this plasmid's Addgene catalogue record.]
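Description:
pEMS1050 is a Pleiades Promoter Project plasmid built on the pEMS1040 backbone, a large vector of about 17.6 kb without insert. It is maintained in E. coli as a high-copy plasmid under ampicillin selection. The record supplies only catalogue fields, with no feature table, so the origin of replication, any polyadenylation signals, and whatever other elements account for the backbone's size are not stated.

The insert is Ple229, a 1,526 bp human MiniPromoter derived from regulatory sequence of THY1 (also called CD90, encoding the Thy-1 membrane glycoprotein), cloned between SacI and MluI sites. MiniPromoters in this project are compact, designed assemblies of human regulatory sequence intended to drive selective expression in defined brain regions or cell types. Ple229 is therefore a regulatory element rather than a coding sequence. The "tag" listed as lying C-terminal on the backbone, Cre-EGFP-NLS, is best read as the backbone-encoded reporter positioned downstream of the promoter. This reporter combines Cre recombinase, EGFP and a nuclear localization signal, so promoter activity could in principle be read out directly as nuclear green fluorescence. It could also be read out indirectly through Cre-mediated recombination of loxP-flanked targets, which permanently marks cells in which the promoter has been active.

The construct belongs to a toolbox of MiniPromoters for selective expression in the brain. However, the depositor states explicitly that reporter expression under the control of this MiniPromoter has not been tested in this plasmid, so its specificity and strength remain unvalidated. The record does not state the delivery route or target host.
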