Addgene plasmid #29002: pEMS1050
Purpose: Expression of the reporter gene under the control of the MiniPromoter in this plasmid has not been tested
Depositing lab: Elizabeth Simpson. Depositing organization: University of British Columbia. Publication: A regulatory toolbox of MiniPromoters to drive selective expression in the brain. Portales-Casamar E, Swanson DJ, Liu L, de Leeuw CN, Banks KG, Ho Sui SJ, Fulton DL, Ali J, Amirabbasi M, Arenillas DJ, Babyak N, Black SF, Bonaguro RJ, Brauer E, Candido TR, Castellarin M, Chen J, Chen Y, Cheng JC, Chopra V, Docking TR, Dreolini L, D'Souza CA, Flynn EK, Glenn R, Hatakka K, Hearty TG, Imanian B, Jiang S, Khorasan-zadeh S, Komljenovic I, Laprise S, Liao NY, Lim JS, Lithwick S, Liu F, Liu J, Lu M, McConechy M, McLeod AJ, Milisavljevic M, Mis J, O'Connor K, Palma B, Palmquist DL, Schmouth JF, Swanson MI, Tam B, Ticoll A, Turner JL, Varhol R, Vermeulen J, Watkins RF, Wilson G, Wong BK, Wong SH, Wong TY, Yang GS, Ypsilanti AR, Jones SJ, Holt RA, Goldowitz D, Wasserman WW, Simpson EM. Proc Natl Acad Sci U S A. 2010 Sep 21. 107(38):16589-94. 10.1073/pnas.1009158107 PubMed 20807748.
Backbone
  Vector backbone: pEMS1040
  Backbone size w/o insert (bp): 17590
  Vector type: Pleiades Promoter Project [sic, Pleaides Plieades]
Growth in bacteria
  Bacterial resistance: Ampicillin, 100 μg/mL
  Growth temperature: 37°C
  Growth strain: DH5alpha
  Growth instructions: DH10B
  Copy number: High Copy
Gene/Insert
  Gene/Insert name: Ple229 (alt names: THY1; Thy-1 membrane glycoprotein precursor)
  Species: H. sapiens (human)
  Insert size (bp): 1526
  Entrez Gene: THY1 (a.k.a. CD90, CDw90)
  Tag / fusion protein: Cre-EGFP-NLS (C terminal on backbone)
  Cloning method: Restriction Enzyme; 5′ cloning site SacI (unknown if destroyed); 3′ cloning site MluI (unknown if destroyed)
  Sequencing primers: 5′ Unknown
Terms and licenses: Academic/Nonprofit Terms; Industry Terms: Not Available to Industry
How to cite: pEMS1050 was a gift from Elizabeth Simpson (Addgene plasmid # 29002 ; http://n2t.net/addgene:29002 ; RRID:Addgene_29002)
